Addgene plasmid #193694: pLKO.1 puro shPRDM14-1
Purpose: Constitutive lentiviral expression of PRDM14 shRNA
Depositing lab: William Hahn. Depositing organization: Dana-Farber Cancer Institute. Publication: YAP1 and PRDM14 converge to promote cell survival and tumorigenesis. Kim M, Ly SH, Xie Y, Duronio GN, Ford-Roshon D, Hwang JH, Sulahian R, Rennhack JP, So J, Gjoerup O, Talamas JA, Grandclaudon M, Long HW, Doench JG, Sethi NS, Giannakis M, Hahn WC. Dev Cell. 2022 Jan 24;57(2):212-227.e8. doi: 10.1016/j.devcel.2021.12.006. Epub 2022 Jan 5. PubMed 34990589.
Backbone
  Vector backbone: pLKO.1 puro
  Vector type: Lentiviral
Growth in bacteria
  Bacterial resistance: Ampicillin, 100 μg/mL
  Growth temperature: 37°C
  Growth strain: NEB Stable
  Copy number: High Copy
Gene/Insert
  Gene/Insert name: PRDM14
  gRNA/shRNA sequence: CCGGCGTCCTATGGACACTACAGAACTCGAGTTCTGTAGTGTCCATAGGACGTTTTT
  Species: H. sapiens (human)
  Entrez Gene: PRDM14 (a.k.a. PFM11)
  Cloning method: Restriction Enzyme; 5′ cloning site Age1 (unknown if destroyed); 3′ cloning site EcoR1 (unknown if destroyed)
  Sequencing primers: 5′ LKO.1 5'
Resource information
  A portion of this plasmid was derived from a plasmid made by: Broad Institute (GPP)
Terms and licenses: Academic/Nonprofit Terms; Industry Terms: Not Available to Industry
Depositor comments: Clone ID: TRCN0000018523
How to cite: pLKO.1 puro shPRDM14-1 was a gift from William Hahn (Addgene plasmid # 193694 ; http://n2t.net/addgene:193694 ; RRID:Addgene_193694)
