[The description below was written by a language model from this plasmid's Addgene catalogue record and pLannotate feature annotations shown in this document.]
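Description:
pLKO.1 puro shPRDM14-1 is a lentiviral shRNA vector built on the pLKO.1 puro backbone for constitutive knockdown of human PRDM14 (also known as PFM11). It is maintained in E. coli as a high-copy plasmid through a ColE1/pUC-type origin and selected with ampicillin via the β-lactamase gene. An f1 origin, an SV40 origin and poly(A) signal, and remnants of a lac/T7/T3 cloning region also lie in the bacterial backbone. The annotated full sequence is about 7.1 kb. The hairpin derives from a Broad Institute TRC library clone.

The viral transfer cassette follows a third-generation, self-inactivating design. An RSV promoter fused to a truncated HIV-1 5' LTR drives production of the genomic RNA in packaging cells. It is followed by the Ψ packaging signal with a partial gag sequence, the Rev response element for Rev-dependent nuclear export, and a cPPT/CTS element that aids nuclear import of the proviral DNA. The ΔU3 3' LTR inactivates LTR promoter activity after integration.

Within this frame, a human U6 RNA polymerase III promoter transcribes the PRDM14-targeting hairpin. The hairpin was cloned between the AgeI and EcoRI sites and ends in a T-stretch that terminates Pol III transcription. The feature table does not annotate the hairpin itself, but it would fall in the gap between the U6 promoter and the cPPT/CTS. Downstream, a human PGK promoter expresses puromycin N-acetyltransferase, so transduced mammalian cells can be selected with puromycin.

The construct is used to generate lentivirus for stable PRDM14 depletion in human cells. The associated work examined PRDM14 and YAP1 in cell survival and tumorigenesis.
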