Features (pLannotate 1.2.2; 25 found; start..end, strand, type, name):
    591..674     +  CDS            nef (fragment): NEF_HV1Z2 - Experimental evidence at protein level: Swiss-Prot protein existence level 1. Extracellular Nef protein targets CD4(+) T-lymphocytes for apoptosis by interacting with CXCR4 surface receptors. From Human immunodeficiency virus type 1 group M subtype D (isolate Z2/CDC-Z34) (HIV-1).
    676..909     +  LTR            3' LTR (ΔU3): self-inactivating 3' long terminal repeat (LTR) from HIV-1
    981..1102    +  polyA_signal   SV40 poly(A) signal: SV40 polyadenylation signal
   1142..1277    +  rep_origin     SV40 ori: SV40 origin of replication
   1298..1316    -  promoter       T7 promoter: promoter for bacteriophage T7 RNA polymerase
   1324..1479    +  CDS            lacZα (fragment): LacZα fragment of β-galactosidase; lacZ fragment
   1484..1912    +  rep_origin     f1 ori (sequence partly withheld): f1 bacteriophage origin of replication; arrow indicates direction of (+) strand synthesis
   1965..2069    +  promoter       AmpR promoter: bla
   2070..2930    +  CDS            AmpR: β-lactamase; bla; confers resistance to ampicillin, carbenicillin, and related antibiotics
   3101..3689    +  rep_origin     ori: high-copy-number ColE1/pMB1/pBR322/pUC origin of replication
   3872..3964    +  CDS            lacI (fragment): lac repressor; lacI; The lac repressor binds to the lac operator to inhibit transcription in E. coli. This inhibition can be relieved by adding lactose or isopropyl-β-D-thiogalactopyranoside (IPTG).
   3977..3998    +  protein_bind   CAP binding site: CAP binding activates transcription in the presence of cAMP. E. coli catabolite activator protein
   4013..4043    +  promoter       lac promoter: promoter for the E. coli lac operon
   4051..4067    +  protein_bind   lac operator: The lac repressor binds to the lac operator to inhibit transcription in E. coli. This inhibition can be relieved by adding lactose or isopropyl-β-D-thiogalactopyranoside (IPTG). lac repressor encoded by lacI
   4112..4130    +  promoter       T3 promoter: promoter for bacteriophage T3 RNA polymerase
   4158..4384    +  promoter       RSV promoter: Rous sarcoma virus enhancer/promoter
   4385..4565    +  LTR            5' LTR (truncated): truncated 5' long terminal repeat (LTR) from HIV-1
   4612..4737    +  misc_feature   HIV-1 Ψ: packaging signal of human immunodeficiency virus type 1
   4721..5084    +  CDS            HIV-1 gag (fragment): gag protein from human immunodeficiency virus 1; gag
   5230..5463    +  misc_feature   RRE: The Rev response element (RRE) of HIV-1 allows for Rev-dependent mRNA export from the nucleus to the cytoplasm.
   5840..5940    +  CDS            Rev (fragment): human immunodeficiency virus 1 (HIV-1) Rev protein; rev; enhances nuclear export of unspliced and incompletely spliced viral mRNAs
   5990..6230    +  promoter       U6 promoter: RNA polymerase III promoter for human U6 snRNA
   6334..6451    +  misc_feature   cPPT/CTS: central polypurine tract and central termination sequence of HIV-1
   6500..7010    +  promoter       hPGK promoter: human phosphoglycerate kinase 1 promoter
   7032..548     +  CDS            PuroR (across the origin): puromycin N-acetyltransferase; pac from Streptomyces alboniger; confers resistance to puromycin
>Addgene plasmid #193694 | pLKO.1 puro shPRDM14-1 | addgene full sequence | sequence record 380252 | Addgene NGS Result
GGGCCGTACGCACCCTCGCCGCCGCGTTCGCCGACTACCCCGCCACGCGCCACACCGTCGATCCGGACCG
CCACATCGAGCGGGTCACCGAGCTGCAAGAACTCTTCCTCACGCGCGTCGGGCTCGACATCGGCAAGGTG
TGGGTCGCGGACGACGGCGCCGCGGTGGCGGTCTGGACCACGCCGGAGAGCGTCGAAGCGGGGGCGGTGT
TCGCCGAGATCGGCCCGCGCATGGCCGAGTTGAGCGGTTCCCGGCTGGCCGCGCAGCAACAGATGGAAGG
CCTCCTGGCGCCGCACCGGCCCAAGGAGCCCGCGTGGTTCCTGGCCACCGTCGGCGTCTCGCCCGACCAC
CAGGGCAAGGGTCTGGGCAGCGCCGTCGTGCTCCCCGGAGTGGAGGCGGCCGAGCGCGCCGGGGTGCCCG
CCTTCCTGGAGACCTCCGCGCCCCGCAACCTCCCCTTCTACGAGCGGCTCGGCTTCACCGTCACCGCCGA
CGTCGAGGTGCCCGAAGGACCGCGCACCTGGTGCATGACCCGCAAGCCCGGTGCCTGACGCCCGCCCCAC
GACCCGCAGCGCCCGACCGAAAGGAGCGCACGACCCCATGCATCGGTACCTTTAAGACCAATGACTTACA
AGGCAGCTGTAGATCTTAGCCACTTTTTAAAAGAAAAGGGGGGACTGGAAGGGCTAATTCACTCCCAACG
AAGACAAGATCTGCTTTTTGCTTGTACTGGGTCTCTCTGGTTAGACCAGATCTGAGCCTGGGAGCTCTCT
GGCTAACTAGGGAACCCACTGCTTAAGCCTCAATAAAGCTTGCCTTGAGTGCTTCAAGTAGTGTGTGCCC
GTCTGTTGTGTGACTCTGGTAACTAGAGATCCCTCAGACCCTTTTAGTCAGTGTGGAAAATCTCTAGCAG
TAGTAGTTCATGTCATCTTATTATTCAGTATTTATAACTTGCAAAGAAATGAATATCAGAGAGTGAGAGG
AACTTGTTTATTGCAGCTTATAATGGTTACAAATAAAGCAATAGCATCACAAATTTCACAAATAAAGCAT
TTTTTTCACTGCATTCTAGTTGTGGTTTGTCCAAACTCATCAATGTATCTTATCATGTCTGGCTCTAGCT
ATCCCGCCCCTAACTCCGCCCATCCCGCCCCTAACTCCGCCCAGTTCCGCCCATTCTCCGCCCCATGGCT
GACTAATTTTTTTTATTTATGCAGAGGCCGAGGCCGCCTCGGCCTCTGAGCTATTCCAGAAGTAGTGAGG
AGGCTTTTTTGGAGGCCTAGGGACGTACCCAATTCGCCCTATAGTGAGTCGTATTACGCGCGCTCACTGG
CCGTCGTTTTACAACGTCGTGACTGGGAAAACCCTGGCGTTACCCAACTTAATCGCCTTGCAGCACATCC
CCCTTTCGCCAGCTGGCGTAATAGCGAAGAGGCCCGCACCGATCGCCCTTCCCAACAGTTGCGCAGCCTG
AATGGCGAATGGG
[124 nt withheld, positions 1484-1607]
C
[91 nt withheld, positions 1609-1699]
A
[49 nt withheld, positions 1701-1749]
CCTTTGACGTTGGAGTCCACGTTCTTT
[37 nt withheld, positions 1777-1813]
ACCCTATCTCGGTCTATTCTTTTGATTTATAAGGGATTTTGCCGATTTCGGCCTATTGGTTAAAAAATGA
GCTGATTTAACAAAAATTTAACGCGAATTTTAACAAAATATTAACGCTTACAATTTAGGTGGCACTTTTC
GGGGAAATGTGCGCGGAACCCCTATTTGTTTATTTTTCTAAATACATTCAAATATGTATCCGCTCATGAG
ACAATAACCCTGATAAATGCTTCAATAATATTGAAAAAGGAAGAGTATGAGTATTCAACATTTCCGTGTC
GCCCTTATTCCCTTTTTTGCGGCATTTTGCCTTCCTGTTTTTGCTCACCCAGAAACGCTGGTGAAAGTAA
AAGATGCTGAAGATCAGTTGGGTGCACGAGTGGGTTACATCGAACTGGATCTCAACAGCGGTAAGATCCT
TGAGAGTTTTCGCCCCGAAGAACGTTTTCCAATGATGAGCACTTTTAAAGTTCTGCTATGTGGCGCGGTA
TTATCCCGTATTGACGCCGGGCAAGAGCAACTCGGTCGCCGCATACACTATTCTCAGAATGACTTGGTTG
AGTACTCACCAGTCACAGAAAAGCATCTTACGGATGGCATGACAGTAAGAGAATTATGCAGTGCTGCCAT
AACCATGAGTGATAACACTGCGGCCAACTTACTTCTGACAACGATCGGAGGACCGAAGGAGCTAACCGCT
TTTTTGCACAACATGGGGGATCATGTAACTCGCCTTGATCGTTGGGAACCGGAGCTGAATGAAGCCATAC
CAAACGACGAGCGTGACACCACGATGCCTGTAGCAATGGCAACAACGTTGCGCAAACTATTAACTGGCGA
ACTACTTACTCTAGCTTCCCGGCAACAATTAATAGACTGGATGGAGGCGGATAAAGTTGCAGGACCACTT
CTGCGCTCGGCCCTTCCGGCTGGCTGGTTTATTGCTGATAAATCTGGAGCCGGTGAGCGTGGGTCTCGCG
GTATCATTGCAGCACTGGGGCCAGATGGTAAGCCCTCCCGTATCGTAGTTATCTACACGACGGGGAGTCA
GGCAACTATGGATGAACGAAATAGACAGATCGCTGAGATAGGTGCCTCACTGATTAAGCATTGGTAACTG
TCAGACCAAGTTTACTCATATATACTTTAGATTGATTTAAAACTTCATTTTTAATTTAAAAGGATCTAGG
TGAAGATCCTTTTTGATAATCTCATGACCAAAATCCCTTAACGTGAGTTTTCGTTCCACTGAGCGTCAGA
CCCCGTAGAAAAGATCAAAGGATCTTCTTGAGATCCTTTTTTTCTGCGCGTAATCTGCTGCTTGCAAACA
AAAAAACCACCGCTACCAGCGGTGGTTTGTTTGCCGGATCAAGAGCTACCAACTCTTTTTCCGAAGGTAA
CTGGCTTCAGCAGAGCGCAGATACCAAATACTGTTCTTCTAGTGTAGCCGTAGTTAGGCCACCACTTCAA
GAACTCTGTAGCACCGCCTACATACCTCGCTCTGCTAATCCTGTTACCAGTGGCTGCTGCCAGTGGCGAT
AAGTCGTGTCTTACCGGGTTGGACTCAAGACGATAGTTACCGGATAAGGCGCAGCGGTCGGGCTGAACGG
GGGGTTCGTGCACACAGCCCAGCTTGGAGCGAACGACCTACACCGAACTGAGATACCTACAGCGTGAGCT
ATGAGAAAGCGCCACGCTTCCCGAAGGGAGAAAGGCGGACAGGTATCCGGTAAGCGGCAGGGTCGGAACA
GGAGAGCGCACGAGGGAGCTTCCAGGGGGAAACGCCTGGTATCTTTATAGTCCTGTCGGGTTTCGCCACC
TCTGACTTGAGCGTCGATTTTTGTGATGCTCGTCAGGGGGGCGGAGCCTATGGAAAAACGCCAGCAACGC
GGCCTTTTTACGGTTCCTGGCCTTTTGCTGGCCTTTTGCTCACATGTTCTTTCCTGCGTTATCCCCTGAT
TCTGTGGATAACCGTATTACCGCCTTTGAGTGAGCTGATACCGCTCGCCGCAGCCGAACGACCGAGCGCA
GCGAGTCAGTGAGCGAGGAAGCGGAAGAGCGCCCAATACGCAAACCGCCTCTCCCCGCGCGTTGGCCGAT
TCATTAATGCAGCTGGCACGACAGGTTTCCCGACTGGAAAGCGGGCAGTGAGCGCAACGCAATTAATGTG
AGTTAGCTCACTCATTAGGCACCCCAGGCTTTACACTTTATGCTTCCGGCTCGTATGTTGTGTGGAATTG
TGAGCGGATAACAATTTCACACAGGAAACAGCTATGACCATGATTACGCCAAGCGCGCAATTAACCCTCA
CTAAAGGGAACAAAAGCTGGAGCTGCAAGCTTAATGTAGTCTTATGCAATACTCTTGTAGTCTTGCAACA
TGGTAACGATGAGTTAGCAACATGCCTTACAAGGAGAGAAAAAGCACCGTGCATGCCGATTGGTGGAAGT
AAGGTGGTACGATCGTGCCTTATTAGGAAGGCAACAGACGGGTCTGACATGGATTGGACGAACCACTGAA
TTGCCGCATTGCAGAGATATTGTATTTAAGTGCCTAGCTCGATACATAAACGGGTCTCTCTGGTTAGACC
AGATCTGAGCCTGGGAGCTCTCTGGCTAACTAGGGAACCCACTGCTTAAGCCTCAATAAAGCTTGCCTTG
AGTGCTTCAAGTAGTGTGTGCCCGTCTGTTGTGTGACTCTGGTAACTAGAGATCCCTCAGACCCTTTTAG
TCAGTGTGGAAAATCTCTAGCAGTGGCGCCCGAACAGGGACTTGAAAGCGAAAGGGAAACCAGAGGAGCT
CTCTCGACGCAGGACTCGGCTTGCTGAAGCGCGCACGGCAAGAGGCGAGGGGCGGCGACTGGTGAGTACG
CCAAAAATTTTGACTAGCGGAGGCTAGAAGGAGAGAGATGGGTGCGAGAGCGTCAGTATTAAGCGGGGGA
GAATTAGATCGCGATGGGAAAAAATTCGGTTAAGGCCAGGGGGAAAGAAAAAATATAAATTAAAACATAT
AGTATGGGCAAGCAGGGAGCTAGAACGATTCGCAGTTAATCCTGGCCTGTTAGAAACATCAGAAGGCTGT
AGACAAATACTGGGACAGCTACAACCATCCCTTCAGACAGGATCAGAAGAACTTAGATCATTATATAATA
CAGTAGCAACCCTCTATTGTGTGCATCAAAGGATAGAGATAAAAGACACCAAGGAAGCTTTAGACAAGAT
AGAGGAAGAGCAAAACAAAAGTAAGACCACCGCACAGCAAGCGGCCGCTGATCTTCAGACCTGGAGGAGG
AGATATGAGGGACAATTGGAGAAGTGAATTATATAAATATAAAGTAGTAAAAATTGAACCATTAGGAGTA
GCACCCACCAAGGCAAAGAGAAGAGTGGTGCAGAGAGAAAAAAGAGCAGTGGGAATAGGAGCTTTGTTCC
TTGGGTTCTTGGGAGCAGCAGGAAGCACTATGGGCGCAGCGTCAATGACGCTGACGGTACAGGCCAGACA
ATTATTGTCTGGTATAGTGCAGCAGCAGAACAATTTGCTGAGGGCTATTGAGGCGCAACAGCATCTGTTG
CAACTCACAGTCTGGGGCATCAAGCAGCTCCAGGCAAGAATCCTGGCTGTGGAAAGATACCTAAAGGATC
AACAGCTCCTGGGGATTTGGGGTTGCTCTGGAAAACTCATTTGCACCACTGCTGTGCCTTGGAATGCTAG
TTGGAGTAATAAATCTCTGGAACAGATTTGGAATCACACGACCTGGATGGAGTGGGACAGAGAAATTAAC
AATTACACAAGCTTAATACACTCCTTAATTGAAGAATCGCAAAACCAGCAAGAAAAGAATGAACAAGAAT
TATTGGAATTAGATAAATGGGCAAGTTTGTGGAATTGGTTTAACATAACAAATTGGCTGTGGTATATAAA
ATTATTCATAATGATAGTAGGAGGCTTGGTAGGTTTAAGAATAGTTTTTGCTGTACTTTCTATAGTGAAT
AGAGTTAGGCAGGGATATTCACCATTATCGTTTCAGACCCACCTCCCAACCCCGAGGGGACCCGACAGGC
CCGAAGGAATAGAAGAAGAAGGTGGAGAGAGAGACAGAGACAGATCCATTCGATTAGTGAACGGATCTCG
ACGGTATCGATCACGAGACTAGCCTCGAGCGGCCGCCCCCTTCACCGAGGGCCTATTTCCCATGATTCCT
TCATATTTGCATATACGATACAAGGCTGTTAGAGAGATAATTGGAATTAATTTGACTGTAAACACAAAGA
TATTAGTACAAAATACGTGACGTAGAAAGTAATAATTTCTTGGGTAGTTTGCAGTTTTAAAATTATGTTT
TAAAATGGACTATCATATGCTTACCGTAACTTGAAAGTATTTCGATTTCTTGGCTTTATATATCTTGTGG
AAAGGACGAAACACCGGCGTCCTATGGACACTACAGAACTCGAGTTCTGTAGTGTCCATAGGACGTTTTT
AATTCTCGACCTCGAGACAAATGGCAGTATTCATCCACAATTTTAAAAGAAAAGGGGGGATTGGGGGGTA
CAGTGCAGGGGAAAGAATAGTAGACATAATAGCAACAGACATACAAACTAAAGAATTACAAAAACAAATT
ACAAAAATTCAAAATTTTCGGGTTTATTACAGGGACAGCAGAGATCCACTTTGGCCGCGGCTCGAGGGGG
TTGGGGTTGCGCCTTTTCCAAGGCAGCCCTGGGTTTGCGCAGGGACGCGGCTGCTCTGGGCGTGGTTCCG
GGAAACGCAGCGGCGCCGACCCTGGGTCTCGCACATTCTTCACGTCCGTTCGCAGCGTCACCCGGATCTT
CGCCGCTACCCTTGTGGGCCCCCCGGCGACGCTTCCTGCTCCGCCCCTAAGTCGGGAAGGTTCCTTGCGG
TTCGCGGCGTGCCGGACGTGACAAACGGAAGCCGCACGTCTCACTAGTACCCTCGCAGACGGACAGCGCC
AGGGAGCAATGGCAGCGCGCCGACCGCGATGGGCTGTGGCCAATAGCGGCTGCTCAGCAGGGCGCGCCGA
GAGCAGCGGCCGGGAAGGGGCGGTGCGGGAGGCGGGGTGTGGGGCGGTAGTGTGGGCCCTGTTCCTGCCC
GCGCGGTGTTCCGCATTCTGCAAGCCTCCGGAGCGCACGTCGGCAGTCGGCTCCCTCGTTGACCGAATCA
CCGACCTCTCTCCCCAGGGGGATCCACCGGAGCTTACCATGACCGAGTACAAGCCCACGGTGCGCCTCGC
CACCCGCGACGACGTCCCCA
